Addgene plasmid #208072: pEGFP-hsRPA32-Asp8 (MSW#507)
Purpose: expression of GFP-tagged hsRPA2-Asp8 in human cells
Depositing lab: Marc Wold. Depositing organization: University of Iowa.
Backbone
  Vector backbone: pEGFP
  Backbone manufacturer: Clontech
  Vector type: Mammalian Expression
Growth in bacteria
  Bacterial resistance: Kanamycin, 50 μg/mL
  Growth temperature: 37°C
  Growth strain: DH5alpha
  Copy number: High Copy
Gene/Insert
  Gene/Insert name: RPA2 (alt name: RPA32)
  Species: H. sapiens (human)
  Mutation: mutations of 8 ser and thr residues in N-term domain: S8,11-13D,S23,29, 33D; T21D
  Entrez Gene: RPA2 (a.k.a. REPA2, RP-A p32, RP-A p34, RPA32)
  Tag / fusion protein: GFP (N terminal on backbone)
  Cloning method: Restriction Enzyme; 5′ cloning site Quick-change mutations (unknown if destroyed)
Terms and licenses: Academic/Nonprofit Terms; Industry Terms: Not Available to Industry
Depositor comments: Plasmid to express GFP-hsRPA32 mutant in human cells. hsRPA32-Asp8 gene from PMID: 12819197, subcloned into pEGFP as in PMID: 19942684.
How to cite: pEGFP-hsRPA32-Asp8 (MSW#507) was a gift from Marc Wold (Addgene plasmid # 208072 ; http://n2t.net/addgene:208072 ; RRID:Addgene_208072)
