[The description below was written by a language model from this plasmid's Addgene catalogue record and pLannotate feature annotations shown in this document.]
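Description:
pEGFP-hsRPA32-Asp8 is a mammalian expression plasmid of about 5.5 kb, built on the Clontech pEGFP backbone, for producing a GFP-tagged mutant of the human replication protein A 32 kDa subunit (RPA2, also called RPA32) in human cells. The CMV immediate early enhancer and promoter drive an EGFP coding sequence. A short remnant of the multiple cloning site joins it to the RPA2 open reading frame, so the fluorescent tag sits at the N terminus of the fusion. An SV40 polyadenylation signal terminates the transcript.

The insert carries eight serine or threonine to aspartate substitutions in the N-terminal domain of RPA2, at S8, S11, S12, S13, T21, S23, S29 and S33. Aspartate replacement of this kind is generally used to mimic the negative charge of phosphorylation, although the record itself only lists the mutations. The depositor notes that a previously described Asp8 gene was subcloned into pEGFP. RPA2 is part of the heterotrimeric RPA complex, which binds single-stranded DNA during replication and the DNA damage response. The record states no purpose beyond expressing the mutant in human cells, though the GFP tag would allow the protein to be visualised there.

The plasmid is propagated in E. coli at high copy from a pUC-type ColE1 origin and also carries an f1 origin. A single NeoR/KanR gene from Tn5 sits behind tandem bacterial (bla) and SV40 early promoters and ends in an HSV TK polyadenylation signal. It confers kanamycin resistance in bacteria and could support G418 selection in mammalian cells. The short large T antigen, ble and bGH poly(A) fragments in the annotation appear to be backbone remnants or partial matches rather than functional elements.
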