Features (pLannotate 1.2.2; 16 found; start..end, strand, type, name):
     68..371     +  enhancer       CMV enhancer: human cytomegalovirus immediate early enhancer
    372..575     +  promoter       CMV promoter: human cytomegalovirus (CMV) immediate early promoter
    620..1336    +  CDS            EGFP: EGFP is a basic (constitutively fluorescent) green fluorescent protein published in 1996, derived from Aequorea victoria. It is reported to be a rapidly-maturing weak dimer with moderate acid sensitivity.
   1337..1355    +  misc_feature   MCS (fragment): multiple cloning site
   1364..2173    +  CDS            RPA2: RFA2_HUMAN - Also known as REPA2, RPA32, RPA34. Experimental evidence at protein level: Swiss-Prot protein existence level 1. As part of the heterotrimeric replication protein A complex (RPA/RP-A), binds and stabilizes single-stranded DNA intermediates, that form during DNA replication or upon DNA stress. It prevents their reannealing and in parallel, recruits and activates different proteins and complexes involved in DNA metabolism. Thereby, it plays an essential role both in DNA replication and the cellular response to DNA damage. In the cellular response to DNA damage, the RPA complex contr
   2177..2202    +  misc_feature   MCS (fragment): multiple cloning site
   2214..2298    +  CDS            large T antigen (fragment): large T antigen from SV40 (simian virus 40)
   2321..2442    +  polyA_signal   SV40 poly(A) signal: SV40 polyadenylation signal
   2476..2904    -  rep_origin     f1 ori (sequence partly withheld): f1 bacteriophage origin of replication; arrow indicates direction of (+) strand synthesis
   2931..3035    +  promoter       AmpR promoter: bla
   3037..3394    +  promoter       SV40 promoter: SV40 enhancer and early promoter
   3429..4223    +  CDS            NeoR/KanR: aminoglycoside phosphotransferase from Tn5; aph(3')-II (or nptII); confers resistance to neomycin, kanamycin, and G418 (Geneticin®)
   4244..4396    +  CDS            ble (fragment): BLE_KLEPN - Experimental evidence at protein level: Swiss-Prot protein existence level 1. Binding protein with a strong affinity to the bleomycin family of antibiotics. Binds to CL990; an antimitotic-antibiotic compound. From Klebsiella pneumoniae.
   4455..4502    +  polyA_signal   HSV TK poly(A) signal: herpes simplex virus thymidine kinase polyadenylation signal (Cole and Stacy, 1985)
   4593..4609    -  polyA_signal   bGH poly(A) signal (fragment): bovine growth hormone polyadenylation signal
   4831..5419    +  rep_origin     ori: high-copy-number ColE1/pMB1/pBR322/pUC origin of replication
>Addgene plasmid #208072 | pEGFP-hsRPA32-Asp8 (MSW#507) | addgene full sequence | sequence record 416902 | Addgene NGS Result
CATGCATTAGTTATTAATAGTAATCAATTACGGGGTCATTAGTTCATAGCCCATATATGGAGTTCCGCGT
TACATAACTTACGGTAAATGGCCCGCCTGGCTGACCGCCCAACGACCCCCGCCCATTGACGTCAATAATG
ACGTATGTTCCCATAGTAACGCCAATAGGGACTTTCCATTGACGTCAATGGGTGGAGTATTTACGGTAAA
CTGCCCACTTGGCAGTACATCAAGTGTATCATATGCCAAGTACGCCCCCTATTGACGTCAATGACGGTAA
ATGGCCCGCCTGGCATTATGCCCAGTACATGACCTTATGGGACTTTCCTACTTGGCAGTACATCTACGTA
TTAGTCATCGCTATTACCATGGTGATGCGGTTTTGGCAGTACATCAATGGGCGTGGATAGCGGTTTGACT
CACGGGGATTTCCAAGTCTCCACCCCATTGACGTCAATGGGAGTTTGTTTTGGCACCAAAATCAACGGGA
CTTTCCAAAATGTCGTAACAACTCCGCCCCATTGACGCAAATGGGCGGTAGGCGTGTACGGTGGGAGGTC
TATATAAGCAGAGCTGGTTTAGTGAACCGTCAGATCCGCTAGCGCTACCGGTCGCCACCATGGTGAGCAA
GGGCGAGGAGCTGTTCACCGGGGTGGTGCCCATCCTGGTCGAGCTGGACGGCGACGTAAACGGCCACAAG
TTCAGCGTGTCCGGCGAGGGCGAGGGCGATGCCACCTACGGCAAGCTGACCCTGAAGTTCATCTGCACCA
CCGGCAAGCTGCCCGTGCCCTGGCCCACCCTCGTGACCACCCTGACCTACGGCGTGCAGTGCTTCAGCCG
CTACCCCGACCACATGAAGCAGCACGACTTCTTCAAGTCCGCCATGCCCGAAGGCTACGTCCAGGAGCGC
ACCATCTTCTTCAAGGACGACGGCAACTACAAGACCCGCGCCGAGGTGAAGTTCGAGGGCGACACCCTGG
TGAACCGCATCGAGCTGAAGGGCATCGACTTCAAGGAGGACGGCAACATCCTGGGGCACAAGCTGGAGTA
CAACTACAACAGCCACAACGTCTATATCATGGCCGACAAGCAGAAGAACGGCATCAAGGTGAACTTCAAG
ATCCGCCACAACATCGAGGACGGCAGCGTGCAGCTCGCCGACCACTACCAGCAGAACACCCCCATCGGCG
ACGGCCCCGTGCTGCTGCCCGACAACCACTACCTGAGCACCCAGTCCGCCCTGAGCAAAGACCCCAACGA
GAAGCGCGATCACATGGTCCTGCTGGAGTTCGTGACCGCCGCCGGGATCACTCTCGGCATGGACGAGCTG
TACAAGTCCGGACTCAGATCTCGAGGTGGAGGCATGTGGAACAGTGGATTCGAAGACTATGGCGACGACG
ACTACGGGGGAGCCGGCGGCTACGACCAGGATCCGGGGGGCTTTGGAGACCCAGCACCTGATCAAGCCGA
AAAGAAATCAAGAGCCCGAGCCCAGCACATTGTGCCCTGTACTATATCTCAGCTGCTTTCTGCCACTTTG
GTTGATGAAGTGTTCAGAATTGGGAATGTTGAGATTTCACAGGTCACTATTGTGGGGATCATCAGACATG
CAGAGAAGGCTCCAATCAACATTGTTTACAAAATAGATGACATGACAGCTGCACCCATGGACGTTCGCCA
GTGGGTTGACACAGATGACACCAGCAGTGAAAACACTGTGGTTCCTCCAGAAACATATGTGAAAGTGGCA
GGCCACCTGAGATCTTTTCAGAACAAAAAGAGCCTGGTAGCCTTTAAGATCATGCCCCTGGAGGATATGA
ATGAGTTCACCACACATATTCTGGAAGTGATCAATGCACACATGGTACTAAGCAAAGCCAACAGCCAGCC
CTCAGCAGGGAGAGCACCTATCAGCAATCCAGGAATGAGTGAAGCAGGGAACTTTGGTGGGAATAGCTTC
ATGCCAGCAAATGGCCTCACTGTGGCCCAAAACCAGGTGTTGAATTTGATTAAGGCTTGTCCAAGACCTG
AAGGGTTGAACTTTCAGGATCTCAAGAACCAGCTGAAACACATGTCTGTATCCTCAATCAAGCAAGCTGT
GGATTTTCTGAGCAATGAGGGGCACATCTATTCTACTGTGGATGATGACCATTTTAAATCCACAGATGCA
GAATAAGGTACCGCGGGCCCGGGATCCACCGGATCTAGATAACTGATCATAATCAGCCATACCACATTTG
TAGAGGTTTTACTTGCTTTAAAAAACCTCCCACACCTCCCCCTGAACCTGAAACATAAAATGAATGCAAT
TGTTGTTGTTAACTTGTTTATTGCAGCTTATAATGGTTACAAATAAAGCAATAGCATCACAAATTTCACA
AATAAAGCATTTTTTTCACTGCATTCTAGTTGTGGTTTGTCCAAACTCATCAATGTATCTTAACGCGTAA
ATTGTAAGCGTTAATATTTTGTTAAAATTCGCGTTAAATTTTTGTTAAATCAGCTCATTTTTTAACCAAT
AGGCCGAAATCGGCAAAATCCCTTATAAATCAAAAGAATAGACCGAGATAGGGT
[37 nt withheld, positions 2575-2611]
AAAGAACGTGGACTCCAACGTCAAAGG
[49 nt withheld, positions 2639-2687]
T
[91 nt withheld, positions 2689-2779]
G
[124 nt withheld, positions 2781-2904]
CAGGTGGCACTTTTCGGGGAAATGTGCGCGGAACCCCTATTTGTTTATTTTTCTAAATACATTCAAATAT
GTATCCGCTCATGAGACAATAACCCTGATAAATGCTTCAATAATATTGAAAAAGGAAGAGTCCTGAGGCG
GAAAGAACCAGCTGTGGAATGTGTGTCAGTTAGGGTGTGGAAAGTCCCCAGGCTCCCCAGCAGGCAGAAG
TATGCAAAGCATGCATCTCAATTAGTCAGCAACCAGGTGTGGAAAGTCCCCAGGCTCCCCAGCAGGCAGA
AGTATGCAAAGCATGCATCTCAATTAGTCAGCAACCATAGTCCCGCCCCTAACTCCGCCCATCCCGCCCC
TAACTCCGCCCAGTTCCGCCCATTCTCCGCCCCATGGCTGACTAATTTTTTTTATTTATGCAGAGGCCGA
GGCCGCCTCGGCCTCTGAGCTATTCCAGAAGTAGTGAGGAGGCTTTTTTGGAGGCCTAGGCTTTTGCAAA
GATCGATCAAGAGACAGGATGAGGATCGTTTCGCATGATTGAACAAGATGGATTGCACGCAGGTTCTCCG
GCCGCTTGGGTGGAGAGGCTATTCGGCTATGACTGGGCACAACAGACAATCGGCTGCTCTGATGCCGCCG
TGTTCCGGCTGTCAGCGCAGGGGCGCCCGGTTCTTTTTGTCAAGACCGACCTGTCCGGTGCCCTGAATGA
ACTGCAAGACGAGGCAGCGCGGCTATCGTGGCTGGCCACGACGGGCGTTCCTTGCGCAGCTGTGCTCGAC
GTTGTCACTGAAGCGGGAAGGGACTGGCTGCTATTGGGCGAAGTGCCGGGGCAGGATCTCCTGTCATCTC
ACCTTGCTCCTGCCGAGAAAGTATCCATCATGGCTGATGCAATGCGGCGGCTGCATACGCTTGATCCGGC
TACCTGCCCATTCGACCACCAAGCGAAACATCGCATCGAGCGAGCACGTACTCGGATGGAAGCCGGTCTT
GTCGATCAGGATGATCTGGACGAAGAGCATCAGGGGCTCGCGCCAGCCGAACTGTTCGCCAGGCTCAAGG
CGAGCATGCCCGACGGCGAGGATCTCGTCGTGACCCATGGCGATGCCTGCTTGCCGAATATCATGGTGGA
AAATGGCCGCTTTTCTGGATTCATCGACTGTGGCCGGCTGGGTGTGGCGGACCGCTATCAGGACATAGCG
TTGGCTACCCGTGATATTGCTGAAGAGCTTGGCGGCGAATGGGCTGACCGCTTCCTCGTGCTTTACGGTA
TCGCCGCTCCCGATTCGCAGCGCATCGCCTTCTATCGCCTTCTTGACGAGTTCTTCTGAGCGGGACTCTG
GGGTTCGAAATGACCGACCAAGCGACGCCCAACCTGCCATCACGAGATTTCGATTCCACCGCCGCCTTCT
ATGAAAGGTTGGGCTTCGGAATCGTTTTCCGGGACGCCGGCTGGATGATCCTCCAGCGCGGGGATCTCAT
GCTGGAGTTCTTCGCCCACCCTAGGGGGAGGCTAACTGAAACACGGAAGGAGACAATACCGGAAGGAACC
CGCGCTATGACGGCAATAAAAAGACAGAATAAAACGCACGGTGTTGGGTCGTTTGTTCATAAACGCGGGG
TTCGGTCCCAGGGCTGGCACTCTGTCGATACCCCACCGAGACCCCATTGGGGCCAATACGCCCGCGTTTC
TTCCTTTTCCCCACCCCACCCCCCAAGTTCGGGTGAAGGCCCAGGGCTCGCAGCCAACGTCGGGGCGGCA
GGCCCTGCCATAGCCTCAGGTTACTCATATATACTTTAGATTGATTTAAAACTTCATTTTTAATTTAAAA
GGATCTAGGTGAAGATCCTTTTTGATAATCTCATGACCAAAATCCCTTAACGTGAGTTTTCGTTCCACTG
AGCGTCAGACCCCGTAGAAAAGATCAAAGGATCTTCTTGAGATCCTTTTTTTCTGCGCGTAATCTGCTGC
TTGCAAACAAAAAAACCACCGCTACCAGCGGTGGTTTGTTTGCCGGATCAAGAGCTACCAACTCTTTTTC
CGAAGGTAACTGGCTTCAGCAGAGCGCAGATACCAAATACTGTTCTTCTAGTGTAGCCGTAGTTAGGCCA
CCACTTCAAGAACTCTGTAGCACCGCCTACATACCTCGCTCTGCTAATCCTGTTACCAGTGGCTGCTGCC
AGTGGCGATAAGTCGTGTCTTACCGGGTTGGACTCAAGACGATAGTTACCGGATAAGGCGCAGCGGTCGG
GCTGAACGGGGGGTTCGTGCACACAGCCCAGCTTGGAGCGAACGACCTACACCGAACTGAGATACCTACA
GCGTGAGCTATGAGAAAGCGCCACGCTTCCCGAAGGGAGAAAGGCGGACAGGTATCCGGTAAGCGGCAGG
GTCGGAACAGGAGAGCGCACGAGGGAGCTTCCAGGGGGAAACGCCTGGTATCTTTATAGTCCTGTCGGGT
TTCGCCACCTCTGACTTGAGCGTCGATTTTTGTGATGCTCGTCAGGGGGGCGGAGCCTATGGAAAAACGC
CAGCAACGCGGCCTTTTTACGGTTCCTGGCCTTTTGCTGGCCTTTTGCTCACATGTTCTTTCCTGCGTTA
TCCCCTGATTCTGTGGATAACCGTATTACCGC
